>Addgene plasmid #232010 | pCMV CHMP2B-L4D F5D-d159-174-3xHA (Δα5) | addgene full sequence | sequence record 463828 | Addgene NGS Result
GATCTCCCGATCCCCTATGGTGCACTCTCAGTACAATCTGCTCTGATGCCGCATAGTTAAGCCAGTATCT
GCTCCCTGCTTGTGTGTTGGAGGTCGCTGAGTAGTGCGCGAGCAAAATTTAAGCTACAACAAGGCAAGGC
TTGACCGACAATTGCATGAAGAATCTGCTTAGGGTTAGGCGTTTTGCGCTGCTTCGCGATGTACGGGCCA
GATATACGCGTTGACATTGATTATTGACTAGTTATTAATAGTAATCAATTACGGGGTCATTAGTTCATAG
CCCATATATGGAGTTCCGCGTTACATAACTTACGGTAAATGGCCCGCCTGGCTGACCGCCCAACGACCCC
CGCCCATTGACGTCAATAATGACGTATGTTCCCATAGTAACGCCAATAGGGACTTTCCATTGACGTCAAT
GGGTGGAGTATTTACGGTAAACTGCCCACTTGGCAGTACATCAAGTGTATCATATGCCAAGTACGCCCCC
TATTGACGTCAATGACGGTAAATGGCCCGCCTGGCATTATGCCCAGTACATGACCTTATGGGACTTTCCT
ACTTGGCAGTACATCTACGTATTAGTCATCGCTATTACCATGGTGATGCGGTTTTGGCAGTACATCAATG
GGCGTGGATAGCGGTTTGACTCACGGGGATTTCCAAGTCTCCACCCCATTGACGTCAATGGGAGTTTGTT
TTGGCACCAAAATCAACGGGACTTTCCAAAATGTCGTAACAACTCCGCCCCATTGACGCAAATGGGCGGT
AGGCGTGTACGGTGGGAGGTCTATATAAGCAGAGCTCTCTGGCTAACTAGAGAACCCACTGCTTACTGGC
TTATCGAAATTAATACGACTCACTATAGGGAGACCCAAGCTGGAGACCATGGCGTCCGACGACAAGAAGA
AAACCGTGGATGATGTAATAAAGGAACAGAATCGAGAGTTACGAGGTACACAGAGGGCTATAATCAGAGA
TCGAGCAGCTTTAGAGAAACAAGAAAAACAGCTGGAATTAGAAATTAAGAAAATGGCCAAGATTGGTAAT
AAGGAAGCTTGCAAAGTTTTAGCCAAACAACTTGTGCATCTACGGAAACAGAAGACGAGAACTTTTGCTG
TAAGTTCAAAAGTTACTTCTATGTCTACACAAACAAAAGTGATGAATTCCCAAATGAAGATGGCTGGAGC
AATGTCTACCACAGCAAAAACAATGCAGGCAGTTAACAAGAAGATGGATCCACAAAAGACATTACAAACA
ATGCAGAATTTCCAGAAGGAAAACATGAAAATGGAAATGACTGAAGAAATGATCAATGATACACTTGATG
ACATCTTTGACGGTTCTGATGACGAAGAAGAAGGAGGTTCAGGTTCAGGTGGAGGATCCTCTGGAAAGAT
GGCCAAAGCTCCATCAGCTGCTCGAAGCTTACCATCTGCCTCTACTTCAAAGGCTACAATCTCAGATGAA
GAGATTGAACGGCAACTCAAGGCTTTAGGAGTAGATGGAGGATCCTACCCATACGACGTCCCAGACTACG
CTGGATACCCGTATGATGTTCCGGATTACGCTGGCTACCCATATGACGTTCCGGATTACGCTTGAGGGCC
CTATTCTATAGTGTCACCTAAATGCTAGAGCTCGCTGATCAGCCTCGACTGTGCCTTCTAGTTGCCAGCC
ATCTGTTGTTTGCCCCTCCCCCGTGCCTTCCTTGACCCTGGAAGGTGCCACTCCCACTGTCCTTTCCTAA
TAAAATGAGGAAATTGCATCGCATTGTCTGAGTAGGTGTCATTCTATTCTGGGGGGTGGGGTGGGGCAGG
ACAGCAAGGGGGAGGATTGGGAAGACAATAGCAGGCATGCTGGGGATGCGGTGGGCTCTATGGCTTCTGA
GGCGGAAAGAACCAGCTGGGGCTCTAGGGGGTATCCCC
[124 nt withheld, positions 1929-2052]
C
[91 nt withheld, positions 2054-2144]
A
[49 nt withheld, positions 2146-2194]
CCTTTGACGTTGGAGTCCACGTTCTTT
[37 nt withheld, positions 2222-2258]
ACCCTATCTCGGTCTATTCTTTTGATTTATAAGGGATTTTGCCGATTTCGGCCTATTGGTTAAAAAATGA
GCTGATTTAACAAAAATTTAACGCGAATTAATTCTGTGGAATGTGTGTCAGTTAGGGTGTGGAAAGTCCC
CAGGCTCCCCAGCAGGCAGAAGTATGCAAAGCATGCATCTCAATTAGTCAGCAACCAGGTGTGGAAAGTC
CCCAGGCTCCCCAGCAGGCAGAAGTATGCAAAGCATGCATCTCAATTAGTCAGCAACCATAGTCCCGCCC
CTAACTCCGCCCATCCCGCCCCTAACTCCGCCCAGTTCCGCCCATTCTCCGCCCCATGGCTGACTAATTT
TTTTTATTTATGCAGAGGCCGAGGCCGCCTCTGCCTCTGAGCTATTCCAGAAGTAGTGAGGAGGCTTTTT
TGGAGGCCTAGGCTTTTGCAAAAAGCTCCCGGGAGCTTGTATATCCATTTTCGGATCTGATCAAGAGACA
GGATGAGGATCGTTTCGCATGATTGAACAAGATGGATTGCACGCAGGTTCTCCGGCCGCTTGGGTGGAGA
GGCTATTCGGCTATGACTGGGCACAACAGACAATCGGCTGCTCTGATGCCGCCGTGTTCCGGCTGTCAGC
GCAGGGGCGCCCGGTTCTTTTTGTCAAGACCGACCTGTCCGGTGCCCTGAATGAACTGCAGGACGAGGCA
GCGCGGCTATCGTGGCTGGCCACGACGGGCGTTCCTTGCGCAGCTGTGCTCGACGTTGTCACTGAAGCGG
GAAGGGACTGGCTGCTATTGGGCGAAGTGCCGGGGCAGGATCTCCTGTCATCTCACCTTGCTCCTGCCGA
GAAAGTATCCATCATGGCTGATGCAATGCGGCGGCTGCATACGCTTGATCCGGCTACCTGCCCATTCGAC
CACCAAGCGAAACATCGCATCGAGCGAGCACGTACTCGGATGGAAGCCGGTCTTGTCGATCAGGATGATC
TGGACGAAGAGCATCAGGGGCTCGCGCCAGCCGAACTGTTCGCCAGGCTCAAGGCGCGCATGCCCGACGG
CGAGGATCTCGTCGTGACCCATGGCGATGCCTGCTTGCCGAATATCATGGTGGAAAATGGCCGCTTTTCT
GGATTCATCGACTGTGGCCGGCTGGGTGTGGCGGACCGCTATCAGGACATAGCGTTGGCTACCCGTGATA
TTGCTGAAGAGCTTGGCGGCGAATGGGCTGACCGCTTCCTCGTGCTTTACGGTATCGCCGCTCCCGATTC
GCAGCGCATCGCCTTCTATCGCCTTCTTGACGAGTTCTTCTGAGCGGGACTCTGGGGTTCGAAATGACCG
ACCAAGCGACGCCCAACCTGCCATCACGAGATTTCGATTCCACCGCCGCCTTCTATGAAAGGTTGGGCTT
CGGAATCGTTTTCCGGGACGCCGGCTGGATGATCCTCCAGCGCGGGGATCTCATGCTGGAGTTCTTCGCC
CACCCCAACTTGTTTATTGCAGCTTATAATGGTTACAAATAAAGCAATAGCATCACAAATTTCACAAATA
AAGCATTTTTTTCACTGCATTCTAGTTGTGGTTTGTCCAAACTCATCAATGTATCTTATCATGTCTGTAT
ACCGTCGACCTCTAGCTAGAGCTTGGCGTAATCATGGTCATAGCTGTTTCCTGTGTGAAATTGTTATCCG
CTCACAATTCCACACAACATACGAGCCGGAAGCATAAAGTGTAAAGCCTGGGGTGCCTAATGAGTGAGCT
AACTCACATTAATTGCGTTGCGCTCACTGCCCGCTTTCCAGTCGGGAAACCTGTCGTGCCAGCTGCATTA
ATGAATCGGCCAACGCGCGGGGAGAGGCGGTTTGCGTATTGGGCGCTCTTCCGCTTCCTCGCTCACTGAC
TCGCTGCGCTCGGTCGTTCGGCTGCGGCGAGCGGTATCAGCTCACTCAAAGGCGGTAATACGGTTATCCA
CAGAATCAGGGGATAACGCAGGAAAGAACATGTGAGCAAAAGGCCAGCAAAAGGCCAGGAACCGTAAAAA
GGCCGCGTTGCTGGCGTTTTTCCATAGGCTCCGCCCCCCTGACGAGCATCACAAAAATCGACGCTCAAGT
CAGAGGTGGCGAAACCCGACAGGACTATAAAGATACCAGGCGTTTCCCCCTGGAAGCTCCCTCGTGCGCT
CTCCTGTTCCGACCCTGCCGCTTACCGGATACCTGTCCGCCTTTCTCCCTTCGGGAAGCGTGGCGCTTTC
TCATAGCTCACGCTGTAGGTATCTCAGTTCGGTGTAGGTCGTTCGCTCCAAGCTGGGCTGTGTGCACGAA
CCCCCCGTTCAGCCCGACCGCTGCGCCTTATCCGGTAACTATCGTCTTGAGTCCAACCCGGTAAGACACG
ACTTATCGCCACTGGCAGCAGCCACTGGTAACAGGATTAGCAGAGCGAGGTATGTAGGCGGTGCTACAGA
GTTCTTGAAGTGGTGGCCTAACTACGGCTACACTAGAAGAACAGTATTTGGTATCTGCGCTCTGCTGAAG
CCAGTTACCTTCGGAAAAAGAGTTGGTAGCTCTTGATCCGGCAAACAAACCACCGCTGGTAGCGGTGGTT
TTTTTGTTTGCAAGCAGCAGATTACGCGCAGAAAAAAAGGATCTCAAGAAGATCCTTTGATCTTTTCTAC
GGGGTCTGACGCTCAGTGGAACGAAAACTCACGTTAAGGGATTTTGGTCATGAGATTATCAAAAAGGATC
TTCACCTAGATCCTTTTAAATTAAAAATGAAGTTTTAAATCAATCTAAAGTATATATGAGTAAACTTGGT
CTGACAGTTACCAATGCTTAATCAGTGAGGCACCTATCTCAGCGATCTGTCTATTTCGTTCATCCATAGT
TGCCTGACTCCCCGTCGTGTAGATAACTACGATACGGGAGGGCTTACCATCTGGCCCCAGTGCTGCAATG
ATACCGCGAGACCCACGCTCACCGGCTCCAGATTTATCAGCAATAAACCAGCCAGCCGGAAGGGCCGAGC
GCAGAAGTGGTCCTGCAACTTTATCCGCCTCCATCCAGTCTATTAATTGTTGCCGGGAAGCTAGAGTAAG
TAGTTCGCCAGTTAATAGTTTGCGCAACGTTGTTGCCATTGCTACAGGCATCGTGGTGTCACGCTCGTCG
TTTGGTATGGCTTCATTCAGCTCCGGTTCCCAACGATCAAGGCGAGTTACATGATCCCCCATGTTGTGCA
AAAAAGCGGTTAGCTCCTTCGGTCCTCCGATCGTTGTCAGAAGTAAGTTGGCCGCAGTGTTATCACTCAT
GGTTATGGCAGCACTGCATAATTCTCTTACTGTCATGCCATCCGTAAGATGCTTTTCTGTGACTGGTGAG
TACTCAACCAAGTCATTCTGAGAATAGTGTATGCGGCGACCGAGTTGCTCTTGCCCGGCGTCAATACGGG
ATAATACCGCGCCACATAGCAGAACTTTAAAAGTGCTCATCATTGGAAAACGTTCTTCGGGGCGAAAACT
CTCAAGGATCTTACCGCTGTTGAGATCCAGTTCGATGTAACCCACTCGTGCACCCAACTGATCTTCAGCA
TCTTTTACTTTCACCAGCGTTTCTGGGTGAGCAAAAACAGGAAGGCAAAATGCCGCAAAAAAGGGAATAA
GGGCGACACGGAAATGTTGAATACTCATACTCTTCCTTTTTCAATATTATTGAAGCATTTATCAGGGTTA
TTGTCTCATGAGCGGATACATATTTGAATGTATTTAGAAAAATAAACAAATAGGGGTTCCGCGCACATTT
CCCCGAAAAGTGCCACCTGACGTCGACGGATCGGGA
Features (pLannotate 1.2.2; 22 found; start..end, strand, type, name):
     16..68      -  misc_feature   bom (fragment): basis of mobility region from pBR322
    223..602     +  enhancer       CMV enhancer: human cytomegalovirus immediate early enhancer
    603..806     +  promoter       CMV promoter: human cytomegalovirus (CMV) immediate early promoter
    802..835     +  LTR            5' LTR (truncated) (fragment): truncated 5' long terminal repeat (LTR) from HIV-1
    851..869     +  promoter       T7 promoter: promoter for bacteriophage T7 RNA polymerase
    889..1506    +  CDS            CHMP2B: CHM2B_HUMAN - Experimental evidence at protein level: Swiss-Prot protein existence level 1. Probable core component of the endosomal sorting required for transport complex III (ESCRT-III) which is involved in multivesicular bodies (MVBs) formation and sorting of endosomal cargo proteins into MVBs. MVBs contain intraluminal vesicles (ILVs) that are generated by invagination and scission from the limiting membrane of the endosome and mostly are delivered to lysosomes enabling degradation of membrane proteins, such as stimulated growth factor receptors, lysosomal enzymes and lipids. The MVB pathw
   1579..1602    +  CDS            3xHA (fragment): three tandem HA epitope tags
   1615..1633    -  promoter       SP6 promoter: promoter for bacteriophage SP6 RNA polymerase
   1659..1883    +  polyA_signal   bGH poly(A) signal: bovine growth hormone polyadenylation signal
   1887..1908    +  promoter       SV40 promoter (fragment): SV40 enhancer and early promoter
   1929..2357    +  rep_origin     f1 ori (sequence partly withheld): f1 bacteriophage origin of replication; arrow indicates direction of (+) strand synthesis
   2371..2700    +  promoter       SV40 promoter: SV40 enhancer and early promoter
   2767..3558    +  CDS            neo: KKA2_KLEPN - Also known as kan, nptII. Experimental evidence at protein level: Swiss-Prot protein existence level 1. Resistance to kanamycin, neomycin, paromomycin, ribostamycin, butirosin and gentamicin B. From Klebsiella pneumoniae.
   3582..3740    +  CDS            ble (fragment): BLE_KLEPN - Experimental evidence at protein level: Swiss-Prot protein existence level 1. Binding protein with a strong affinity to the bleomycin family of antibiotics. Binds to CL990; an antimitotic-antibiotic compound. From Klebsiella pneumoniae.
   3735..3856    +  polyA_signal   SV40 poly(A) signal: SV40 polyadenylation signal
   3929..3945    -  protein_bind   lac operator: The lac repressor binds to the lac operator to inhibit transcription in E. coli. This inhibition can be relieved by adding lactose or isopropyl-β-D-thiogalactopyranoside (IPTG). lac repressor encoded by lacI
   3953..3983    -  promoter       lac promoter: promoter for the E. coli lac operon
   3998..4019    -  protein_bind   CAP binding site: CAP binding activates transcription in the presence of cAMP. E. coli catabolite activator protein
   4032..4124    -  CDS            lacI (fragment): lac repressor; lacI; The lac repressor binds to the lac operator to inhibit transcription in E. coli. This inhibition can be relieved by adding lactose or isopropyl-β-D-thiogalactopyranoside (IPTG).
   4307..4895    -  rep_origin     ori: high-copy-number ColE1/pMB1/pBR322/pUC origin of replication
   5066..5926    -  CDS            AmpR: β-lactamase; bla; confers resistance to ampicillin, carbenicillin, and related antibiotics
   5927..6031    -  promoter       AmpR promoter: bla
