[The description below was written by a language model from this plasmid's Addgene catalogue record and pLannotate feature annotations shown in this document.]
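Description:
pCMV CHMP2B-L4D F5D-d159-174-3xHA (Δα5) is a mammalian expression plasmid built on the pHM6 backbone; the sequenced record is about 6.1 kb. It is propagated in E. coli as a high-copy plasmid through a ColE1/pUC-type origin and selected with ampicillin via the β-lactamase gene. An f1 origin is also present. The backbone additionally carries an SV40 early promoter driving the neo (nptII) gene followed by an SV40 polyadenylation signal. This cassette would permit G418 selection of stably transfected mammalian cells, although the record does not say it was used that way. Short annotated fragments such as bom, lac promoter/operator, lacI, ble and a truncated HIV-1 LTR match appear to be backbone remnants rather than functional modules.

The payload is human CHMP2B, a core subunit of the ESCRT-III membrane remodelling complex involved in multivesicular body formation and endosomal cargo sorting. It is transcribed from the human cytomegalovirus immediate early enhancer and promoter and terminated by the bovine growth hormone poly(A) signal. The coding sequence carries two substitutions, L4D and F5D, which the depositor describes as abolishing membrane binding. It also has a deletion of residues 159–174 that removes the fifth alpha helix. A C-terminal 3xHA epitope tag allows detection or immunoprecipitation; the automated annotation recognises only a fragment of this tag. T7 and SP6 promoters flank the insert and can serve for in vitro transcription or as sequencing priming sites. The insert was assembled by Gibson cloning. The construct is intended for expressing this CHMP2B mutant in mammalian cells, and it comes from a study of how α-synuclein aggregates inhibit ESCRT-III through sequestration and collateral degradation.
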