Addgene plasmid #232010: pCMV CHMP2B-L4D F5D-d159-174-3xHA (Δα5)
Purpose: Expression of a CHMP2B membrane binding mutant (L4D F5D) with the fifth alpha helix deleted with a 3xHA tag.
Depositing lab: Franz-Ulrich Hartl. Depositing organization: Max Planck Institute of Biochemistry. Publication: alpha-Synuclein aggregates inhibit ESCRT-III through sequestration and collateral degradation. Sitron CS, Trinkaus VA, Galesic A, Garhammer M, Yuste-Checa P, Dransfeld U, Feigenbutz D, Zhang J, Ivashko L, Dudanova I, Harper JW, Hartl FU. Mol Cell. 2025 Sep 18;85(18):3505-3523.e17. doi: 10.1016/j.molcel.2025.08.022. Epub 2025 Sep 10. PubMed 40934925.
Backbone
  Vector backbone: pHM6
  Backbone size w/o insert (bp): 5450
  Vector type: Mammalian Expression
Growth in bacteria
  Bacterial resistance: Ampicillin, 100 μg/mL
  Growth temperature: 37°C
  Growth strain: DH5alpha
  Copy number: High Copy
Gene/Insert
  Gene/Insert name: CHMP2B
  Species: H. sapiens (human)
  Mutation: L4D F5D Δ159-174
  Entrez Gene: CHMP2B (a.k.a. ALS17, CHMP2.5, DMT1, FTDALS7, VPS2-2, VPS2B)
  Tag / fusion protein: 3xHA (C terminal on insert)
  Cloning method: Gibson Cloning
Terms and licenses: Academic/Nonprofit Terms; Industry Terms: Not Available to Industry
Depositor comments: Please visit https://doi.org/10.1101/2025.01.13.632710 for bioRxiv preprint.
How to cite: pCMV CHMP2B-L4D F5D-d159-174-3xHA (Δα5) was a gift from Franz-Ulrich Hartl (Addgene plasmid # 232010 ; http://n2t.net/addgene:232010 ; RRID:Addgene_232010)
